Addgene plasmid #111628: pMIH-mRuby2-BAX
Purpose: Fluorescent fusion protein used to visualise mouse BAX, with hygromycin selection
Depositing lab: Benjamin Kile. Depositing organization: Walter and Eliza Hall Institute of Medical Research. Publication: BAK/BAX macropores facilitate mitochondrial herniation and mtDNA efflux during apoptosis. McArthur K, Whitehead LW, Heddleston JM, Li L, Padman BS, Oorschot V, Geoghegan ND, Chappaz S, Davidson S, San Chin H, Lane RM, Dramicanin M, Saunders TL, Sugiana C, Lessene R, Osellame LD, Chew TL, Dewson G, Lazarou M, Ramm G, Lessene G, Ryan MT, Rogers KL, van Delft MF, Kile BT. Science. 2018 Feb 23;359(6378). pii: 359/6378/eaao6047. doi: 10.1126/science.aao6047. PubMed 29472455.
Backbone
  Vector backbone: pMIH/MSCV-IRES-hygro
  Backbone manufacturer: Mark Van Delft
  Backbone size w/o insert (bp): 7006
  Total vector size (bp): 8269
  Vector type: Mammalian Expression, Retroviral
  Selectable markers: Hygromycin
Growth in bacteria
  Bacterial resistance: Ampicillin, 100 μg/mL
  Growth temperature: 37°C
  Growth strain: NEB Stable
  Copy number: Unknown
Gene/Insert
  Gene/Insert name: Bax (alt name: Bcl2 associated X protein)
  Species: M. musculus (mouse)
  Insert size (bp): 1263
  GenBank ID: NM_007527.3
  Entrez Gene: Bax
  Promoter: MSCV
  Tag / fusion protein: mRuby2 (N terminal on insert)
  Cloning method: Restriction Enzyme; 5′ cloning site BglII (not destroyed); 3′ cloning site XhoI (not destroyed)
  Sequencing primers: 5′ gaacctcctcgttcgaccc
Resource information
  A portion of this plasmid was derived from a plasmid made by: Backbone provided by Dr Mark Van Delft & Prof David Huang.
Terms and licenses: Academic/Nonprofit Terms; Industry Terms: Not Available to Industry
How to cite: pMIH-mRuby2-BAX was a gift from Benjamin Kile (Addgene plasmid # 111628 ; http://n2t.net/addgene:111628 ; RRID:Addgene_111628)
