[The description below was written by a language model from this plasmid's Addgene catalogue record and pLannotate feature annotations shown in this document.]
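Description:
pMIH-mRuby2-BAX is a gammaretroviral mammalian expression vector built on the pMIH (MSCV-IRES-hygro) backbone, carrying mouse Bax fused at its N terminus to the red fluorescent protein mRuby2. The plasmid is about 8.3 kb. It is propagated in E. coli through a high-copy ColE1/pUC-type origin with ampicillin selection from the β-lactamase gene. The rest of the bacterial portion holds only short remnants of older cloning vectors (lac promoter/operator, lacI, lacZα, rop, bom and TcR fragments), which have no evident function here.

The retroviral cassette is flanked by murine embryonic stem cell virus 5′ and 3′ LTRs. The 5′ LTR serves as the MSCV promoter, and it is followed by the Ψ packaging signal and a truncated, start-codon-less gag segment that improves encapsidation of the genomic RNA. Downstream, the mRuby2-Bax fusion sits between BglII and XhoI sites, followed by an EMCV IRES and a hygromycin phosphotransferase gene. A single LTR-driven bicistronic transcript therefore yields both the tagged BAX and the drug marker, so hygromycin selection enriches for transduced cells expressing the fusion. The vector encodes no functional gag, pol or env, so these must be supplied in trans by a packaging system to make replication-defective particles.

The stated purpose is to visualise mouse BAX by fluorescence, and it was deposited with work on BAK/BAX behaviour at mitochondria during apoptosis. The depositor's sequence and the repository's sequencing result differ by 28 nt in length and slightly in the annotated IRES boundaries, but their feature tables otherwise agree.
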