Features (pLannotate 1.2.2; 21 found; start..end, strand, type, name):
    579..920     +  misc_feature   MESV Ψ: packaging signal of murine embryonic stem cell virus
    987..1403    +  CDS            gag (truncated): truncated Moloney murine leukemia virus (MMLV) gag gene lacking the start codon
   1422..2102    +  CDS            mRuby: mRuby is a basic (constitutively fluorescent) red fluorescent protein published in 2009, derived from Entacmaea quadricolor. It has low acid sensitivity.
   2109..2684    +  CDS            Bax: BAX_MOUSE - Experimental evidence at protein level: Swiss-Prot protein existence level 1. Accelerates programmed cell death by binding to, and antagonizing the apoptosis repressor BCL2 or its adenovirus homolog E1B 19k protein. Under stress conditions, undergoes a conformation change that causes translocation to the mitochondrion membrane, leading to the release of cytochrome c that then triggers apoptosis. Promotes activation of CASP3, and thereby apoptosis. BAX deficiency leads to lymphoid hyperplasia and male sterility, because of the cessation of sperm production. From Mus musculus (Mouse)
   2705..3291    +  misc_feature   IRES2: internal ribosome entry site (IRES) of the encephalomyocarditis virus (EMCV)
   3316..4335    +  CDS            HygR (fragment): aminoglycoside phosphotransferase from E. coli; aph(4)-Ia; confers resistance to hygromycin
   4353..4625    +  CDS            yokD (fragment): YOKD_BACSU - Experimental evidence at protein level: Swiss-Prot protein existence level 1. May contribute to antibiotic resistance. From Bacillus subtilis (strain 168).
   4670..5185    +  LTR            3' LTR: 3' long terminal repeat from murine embryonic stem cell virus
   5378..5394    -  protein_bind   lac operator: The lac repressor binds to the lac operator to inhibit transcription in E. coli. This inhibition can be relieved by adding lactose or isopropyl-β-D-thiogalactopyranoside (IPTG). lac repressor encoded by lacI
   5402..5432    -  promoter       lac promoter: promoter for the E. coli lac operon
   5447..5468    -  protein_bind   CAP binding site: CAP binding activates transcription in the presence of cAMP. E. coli catabolite activator protein
   5481..5573    -  CDS            lacI (fragment): lac repressor; lacI; The lac repressor binds to the lac operator to inhibit transcription in E. coli. This inhibition can be relieved by adding lactose or isopropyl-β-D-thiogalactopyranoside (IPTG).
   5756..6344    -  rep_origin     ori: high-copy-number ColE1/pMB1/pBR322/pUC origin of replication
   6515..7375    -  CDS            AmpR: β-lactamase; bla; confers resistance to ampicillin, carbenicillin, and related antibiotics
   7376..7480    -  promoter       AmpR promoter: bla
   7575..7610    +  CDS            rop (fragment): Rop protein, which maintains plasmids at low copy number; rop
   7712..7811    +  misc_feature   bom (fragment): basis of mobility region from pBR322
   7817..7966    -  CDS            lacZα (fragment): LacZα fragment of β-galactosidase; lacZ fragment
   7966..8167    -  CDS            TcR (fragment): tetracycline efflux protein; tet; confers resistance to tetracycline
   8168..8266    +  CDS            env (fragment): murine leukemia virus gPr80 envelope polyprotein precursor; env; proteolytically cleaved into gp70SU and p15TM subunits
   8269..515     +  LTR            5' LTR (across the origin): 5' long terminal repeat from murine embryonic stem cell virus
>Addgene plasmid #111628 | pMIH-mRuby2-BAX | depositor full sequence | sequence record 226688 | pMIH/MSCV-IRES-hygro containing mRuby2- mouse Bax fusion construct
TGAAAGACCCCACCTGTAGGTTTGGCAAGCTAGCTTAAGTAACGCCATTTTGCAAGGCATGGAAAATACA
TAACTGAGAATAGAGAAGTTCAGATCAAGGTTAGGAACAGAGAGACAGCAGAATATGGGCCAAACAGGAT
ATCTGTGGTAAGCAGTTCCTGCCCCGGCTCAGGGCCAAGAACAGATGGTCCCCAGATGCGGTCCCGCCCT
CAGCAGTTTCTAGAGAACCATCAGATGTTTCCAGGGTGCCCCAAGGACCTGAAATGACCCTGTGCCTTAT
TTGAACTAACCAATCAGTTCGCTTCTCGCTTCTGTTCGCGCGCTTCTGCTCCCCGAGCTCAATAAAAGAG
CCCACAACCCCTCACTCGGCGCGCCAGTCCTCCGATAGACTGCGTCGCCCGGGTACCCGTATTCCCAATA
AAGCCTCTTGCTGTTTGCATCCGAATCGTGGACTCGCTGATCCTTGGGAGGGTCTCCTCAGATTGATTGA
CTGCCCACCTCGGGGGTCTTTCATTTGGAGGTTCCACCGAGATTTGGAGACCCCTGCCCAGGGACCACCG
ACCCCCCCGCCGGGAGGTAAGCTGGCCAGCGGTCGTTTCGTGTCTGTCTCTGTCTTTGTGCGTGTTTGTG
CCGGCATCTAATGTTTGCGCCTGCGTCTGTACTAGTTAGCTAACTAGCTCTGTATCTGGCGGACCCGTGG
TGGAACTGACGAGTTCTGAACACCCGGCCGCAACCCTGGGAGACGTCCCAGGGACTTTGGGGGCCGTTTT
TGTGGCCCGACCTGAGGAAGGGAGTCGATGTGGAATCCGACCCCGTCAGGATATGTGGTTCTGGTAGGAG
ACGAGAACCTAAAACAGTTCCCGCCTCCGTCTGAATTTTTGCTTTCGGTTTGGAACCGAAGCCGCGCGTC
TTGTCTGCTGCAGCGCTGCAGCATCGTTCTGTGTTGTCTCTGTCTGACTGTGTTTCTGTATTTGTCTGAA
AATTAGGGCCAGACTGTTACCACTCCCTTAAGTTTGACCTTAGGTCACTGGAAAGATGTCGAGCGGATCG
CTCACAACCAGTCGGTAGATGTCAAGAAGAGACGTTGGGTTACCTTCTGCTCTGCAGAATGGCCAACCTT
TAACGTCGGATGGCCGCGAGACGGCACCTTTAACCGAGACCTCATCACCCAGGTTAAGATCAAGGTCTTT
TCACCTGGCCCGCATGGACACCCAGACCAGGTCCCCTACATCGTGACCTGGGAAGCCTTGGCTTTTGACC
CCCCTCCCTGGGTCAAGCCCTTTGTACACCCTAAGCCTCCGCCTCCTCTTCCTCCATCCGCCCCGTCTCT
CCCCCTTGAACCTCCTCGTTCGACCCCGCCTCGATCCTCCCTTTATCCAGCCCTCACTCCTTCTCTAGGC
GCCGGAATTAGATCTGCCACCATGAACAGCCTGATCAAGGAAAATATGCGTATGAAGGTGGTCATGGAAG
GTTCGGTCAACGGCCACCAATTCAAATGCACAGGTGAAGGAGAAGGCAATCCGTACATGGGAACTCAAAC
CATGAGGATCAAAGTCATCGAGGGAGGACCCCTGCCATTTGCCTTTGACATTCTTGCCACGTCGTTCATG
TATGGCAGCCGTACTTTTATCAAGTACCCGAAAGGCATTCCTGATTTCTTTAAACAGTCCTTTCCTGAGG
GTTTTACTTGGGAAAGAGTTACGAGATACGAAGATGGTGGAGTCGTCACCGTCATGCAGGACACCAGCCT
TGAGGATGGCTGTCTCGTTTACCACGTCCAAGTCAGAGGGGTAAACTTTCCCTCCAATGGTCCCGTGATG
CAGAAGAAGACCAAGGGTTGGGAGCCTAATACAGAGATGATGTATCCAGCAGATGGTGGTCTGAGGGGAT
ACACTCATATGGCACTGAAAGTTGATGGTGGTGGCCATCTGTCTTGCTCTTTCGTAACAACTTACAGGTC
AAAAAAGACCGTCGGGAACATCAAGATGCCCGGTATCCATGCCGTTGATCACCGCCTGGAAAGGTTAGAG
GAAAGTGACAATGAAATGTTCGTAGTACAACGCGAACACGCAGTTGCCAAGTTCGCCGGGCTTGGTGGTG
GGACCGGTATGGACGGGTCCGGGGAGCAGCTTGGGAGCGGCGGGCCCACCAGCTCTGAACAGATCATGAA
GACAGGGGCCTTTTTGCTACAGGGTTTCATCCAGGATCGAGCAGGGAGGATGGCTGGGGAGACACCTGAG
CTGACCTTGGAGCAGCCGCCCCAGGATGCGTCCACCAAGAAGCTGAGCGAGTGTCTCCGGCGAATTGGAG
ATGAACTGGACAGCAATATGGAGCTGCAGAGGATGATTGCTGACGTGGACACGGACTCCCCCCGAGAGGT
CTTCTTCCGGGTGGCAGCTGACATGTTTGCTGATGGCAACTTCAACTGGGGCCGCGTGGTTGCCCTCTTC
TACTTTGCTAGCAAACTGGTGCTCAAGGCCCTGTGCACTAAAGTGCCCGAGCTGATCAGAACCATCATGG
GCTGGACACTGGACTTCCTCCGTGAGCGGCTGCTTGTCTGGATCCAAGACCAGGGTGGCTGGGAAGGCCT
CCTCTCCTACTTCGGGACCCCCACATGGCAGACAGTGACCATCTTTGTGGCTGGAGTCCTCACCGCCTCG
CTCACCATCTGGAAGAAGATGGGCCTCGAGGTTAACGAATTCCGCCCCTCTCCCTCCCCCCCCCCTAACG
TTACTGGCCGAAGCCGCTTGGAATAAGGCCGGTGTGCGTTTGTCTATATGTTATTTTCCACCATATTGCC
GTCTTTTGGCAATGTGAGGGCCCGGAAACCTGGCCCTGTTTTCTTGACGAGCATTCCTAGGGGTCTTTCC
CCTCTCGCCAAAGGAATGCAAGGTCTGTTGAATGTCGTGAAGGAAGCAGTTCCTCTGGAAGCTTCTTGAA
GACAAACAACGTCTGTAGCGACCCTTTGCAGGCAGCGGAACCCCCCACCTGGCGACAGGTGCCTCTGCGG
CCAAAAGCCACGTGTATAAGATACACCTGCAAAGGCGGCACAACCCCAGTGCCACGTTGTGAGTTGGATA
GTTGTGGAAAGAGTCAAATGGCTCTCCTCAAGCGTATTCAACAAGGGGCTGAAGGATGCCCAGAAGGTAC
CCCATTGTATGGGATCTGATCTGGGGCCTCGGTGCACATGCTTTACATGTGTTTAGTCGAGGTTAAAAAA
ACGTCTAGGCCCCCCGAACCACGGGGACGTGGTTTTCCTTTGAAAAACACGATGATAAGCTTGCCACAAC
CCGTACCAAAGATGGATAGATCCGGAAAGCCTGAACTCACCGCGACGTCTGTCGAGAAGTTTCTGATCGA
AAAGTTCGACAGCGTCTCCGACCTGATGCAGCTCTCGGAGGGCGAAGAATCTCGTGCTTTCAGCTTCGAT
GTAGGAGGGCGTGGATATGTCCTGCGGGTAAATAGCTGCGCCGATGGTTTCTACAAAGATCGTTATGTTT
ATCGGCACTTTGCATCGGCCGCGCTCCCGATTCCGGAAGTGCTTGACATTGGGGAATTCAGCGAGAGCCT
GACCTATTGCATCTCCCGCCGTGCACAGGGTGTCACGTTGCAAGACCTGCCTGAAACCGAACTGCCCGCT
GTTCTGCAGCCGGTCGCGGAGGCCATGGATGCGATCGCTGCGGCCGATCTTAGCCAGACGAGCGGGTTCG
GCCCATTCGGACCGCAAGGAATCGGTCAATACACTACATGGCGTGATTTCATATGCGCGATTGCTGATCC
CCATGTGTATCACTGGCAAACTGTGATGGACGACACCGTCAGTGCGTCCGTCGCGCAGCTCTCGATGAGC
TGATGCTTTGGGCCGAGGACTGCCCCGAAGTCCGGCACCTCGTGCACGCGGATTTCGGCTCCAACAATGT
CCTGACGGACAATGGCCGCATAACAGCGGTCATTGACTGGAGCGAGGCGATGTTCGGGGATTCCCAATAC
GAGGTCGCCAACATCTTCTTCTGGAGGCCGTGGTTGGCTTGTATGGAGCAGCAGACGCGCTACTTCGAGC
GGAGGCATCCGGAGCTTGCAGGATCGCCGCGGCTCCGGGCGTATATGCTCCGCATTGGTCTTGACCAACT
CTATCAGAGCTTGGTTGACGGCAATTTCGATGATGCAGCTTGGGCGCAGGGTCGATGCGACGCAATCGTC
CGATCCGGAGCCGGGACTGTCGGGCGTACACAAATCGCCCGCAGAAGCGCGGCCGTCTGGACCGATGGCT
GTGTAGAAGTACTCGCCGATAGTGGAAACCGACGCCCCAGCACTCGTCCGAGGGCAAAGGAATAGAGTAG
ATGCCGACCGAACAAGAGCTGATTTCGAGAACGCCTCAGCCAGCAACTCGCGCGAGCCTAGCAAGGCAAA
TGCGAGAGAACGGCCTTACGCTTGGTGGCACAGTTCTCGTCCACAGTTCGCTAAGCTCGCTCGGCTGGGT
CGCGGGAGGGCCGGTCGCAGTGATTCAGGCCCTTCTGGATTGTGTTGGTCCCCAGGGCACGATTGTCATG
CCCACGCACTCGGGTGATCTGACTGATCCCGCAGATTGGAGATCGCCGCCCGTGCCTGCCGATTGGGTGC
AGATCCGATAAAATAAAAGATTTTATTTAGTCTCCAGAAAAAGGGGGGAATGAAAGACCCCACCTGTAGG
TTTGGCAAGCTAGCTTAAGTAACGCCATTTTGCAAGGCATGGAAAATACATAACTGAGAATAGAGAAGTT
CAGATCAAGGTTAGGAACAGAGAGACAGCAGAATATGGGCCAAACAGGATATCTGTGGTAAGCAGTTCCT
GCCCCGGCTCAGGGCCAAGAACAGATGGTCCCCAGATGCGGTCCCGCCCTCAGCAGTTTCTAGAGAACCA
TCAGATGTTTCCAGGGTGCCCCAAGGACCTGAAAATGACCCTGTGCCTTATTTGAACTAACCAATCAGTT
CGCTTCTCGCTTCTGTTCGCGCGCTTCTGCTCCCCGAGCTCAATAAAAGAGCCCACAACCCCTCACTCGG
CGCGCCAGTCCTCCGATAGACTGCGTCGCCCGGGTACCCGTGTATCCAATAAACCCTCTTGCAGTTGCAT
CCGACTTGTGGTCTCGCTGTTCCTTGGGAGGGTCTCCTCTGAGTGATTGACTACCCGTCAGCGGGGGTCT
TTCATGGGTAACAGTTTCTTGAAGTTGGAGAACAACATTCTGAGGGTAGGAGTCGAATATTAAGTAATCC
TGACTCAATTAGCCACTGTTTTGAATCCACATACTCCAATACTCCTGAAATAGTTCATTATGGACAGCGC
AGAAGAGCTGGGGAGAATTAATTCGTAATCATGGTCATAGCTGTTTCCTGTGTGAAATTGTTATCCGCTC
ACAATTCCACACAACATACGAGCCGGAAGCATAAAGTGTAAAGCCTGGGGTGCCTAATGAGTGAGCTAAC
TCACATTAATTGCGTTGCGCTCACTGCCCGCTTTCCAGTCGGGAAACCTGTCGTGCCAGCTGCATTAATG
AATCGGCCAACGCGCGGGGAGAGGCGGTTTGCGTATTGGGCGCTCTTCCGCTTCCTCGCTCACTGACTCG
CTGCGCTCGGTCGTTCGGCTGCGGCGAGCGGTATCAGCTCACTCAAAGGCGGTAATACGGTTATCCACAG
AATCAGGGGATAACGCAGGAAAGAACATGTGAGCAAAAGGCCAGCAAAAGGCCAGGAACCGTAAAAAGGC
CGCGTTGCTGGCGTTTTTCCATAGGCTCCGCCCCCCTGACGAGCATCACAAAAATCGACGCTCAAGTCAG
AGGTGGCGAAACCCGACAGGACTATAAAGATACCAGGCGTTTCCCCCTGGAAGCTCCCTCGTGCGCTCTC
CTGTTCCGACCCTGCCGCTTACCGGATACCTGTCCGCCTTTCTCCCTTCGGGAAGCGTGGCGCTTTCTCA
TAGCTCACGCTGTAGGTATCTCAGTTCGGTGTAGGTCGTTCGCTCCAAGCTGGGCTGTGTGCACGAACCC
CCCGTTCAGCCCGACCGCTGCGCCTTATCCGGTAACTATCGTCTTGAGTCCAACCCGGTAAGACACGACT
TATCGCCACTGGCAGCAGCCACTGGTAACAGGATTAGCAGAGCGAGGTATGTAGGCGGTGCTACAGAGTT
CTTGAAGTGGTGGCCTAACTACGGCTACACTAGAAGAACAGTATTTGGTATCTGCGCTCTGCTGAAGCCA
GTTACCTTCGGAAAAAGAGTTGGTAGCTCTTGATCCGGCAAACAAACCACCGCTGGTAGCGGTGGTTTTT
TTGTTTGCAAGCAGCAGATTACGCGCAGAAAAAAAGGATCTCAAGAAGATCCTTTGATCTTTTCTACGGG
GTCTGACGCTCAGTGGAACGAAAACTCACGTTAAGGGATTTTGGTCATGAGATTATCAAAAAGGATCTTC
ACCTAGATCCTTTTAAATTAAAAATGAAGTTTTAAATCAATCTAAAGTATATATGAGTAAACTTGGTCTG
ACAGTTACCAATGCTTAATCAGTGAGGCACCTATCTCAGCGATCTGTCTATTTCGTTCATCCATAGTTGC
CTGACTCCCCGTCGTGTAGATAACTACGATACGGGAGGGCTTACCATCTGGCCCCAGTGCTGCAATGATA
CCGCGAGACCCACGCTCACCGGCTCCAGATTTATCAGCAATAAACCAGCCAGCCGGAAGGGCCGAGCGCA
GAAGTGGTCCTGCAACTTTATCCGCCTCCATCCAGTCTATTAATTGTTGCCGGGAAGCTAGAGTAAGTAG
TTCGCCAGTTAATAGTTTGCGCAACGTTGTTGCCATTGCTACAGGCATCGTGGTGTCACGCTCGTCGTTT
GGTATGGCTTCATTCAGCTCCGGTTCCCAACGATCAAGGCGAGTTACATGATCCCCCATGTTGTGCAAAA
AAGCGGTTAGCTCCTTCGGTCCTCCGATCGTTGTCAGAAGTAAGTTGGCCGCAGTGTTATCACTCATGGT
TATGGCAGCACTGCATAATTCTCTTACTGTCATGCCATCCGTAAGATGCTTTTCTGTGACTGGTGAGTAC
TCAACCAAGTCATTCTGAGAATAGTGTATGCGGCGACCGAGTTGCTCTTGCCCGGCGTCAATACGGGATA
ATACCGCGCCACATAGCAGAACTTTAAAAGTGCTCATCATTGGAAAACGTTCTTCGGGGCGAAAACTCTC
AAGGATCTTACCGCTGTTGAGATCCAGTTCGATGTAACCCACTCGTGCACCCAACTGATCTTCAGCATCT
TTTACTTTCACCAGCGTTTCTGGGTGAGCAAAAACAGGAAGGCAAAATGCCGCAAAAAAGGGAATAAGGG
CGACACGGAAATGTTGAATACTCATACTCTTCCTTTTTCAATATTATTGAAGCATTTATCAGGGTTATTG
TCTCATGAGCGGATACATATTTGAATGTATTTAGAAAAATAAACAAATAGGGGTTCCGCGCACATTTCCC
CGAAAAGTGCCACCTGACGTCTAAGAAACCATTATTATCATGACATTAACCTATAAAAATAGGCGTATCA
CGAGGCCCTTTCGTCTCGCGCGTTTCGGTGATGACGGTGAAAACCTCTGACACATGCAGCTCCCGGAGAC
GGTCACAGCTTGTCTGTAAGCGGATGCCGGGAGCAGACAAGCCCGTCAGGGCGCGTCAGCGGGTGTTGGC
GGGTGTCGGGGCTGGCTTAACTATGCGGCATCAGAGCAGATTGTACTGAGAGTGCACCATATGCGGTGTG
AAATACCGCACAGATGCGTAAGGAGAAAATACCGCATCAGGCGCCATTCGCCATTCAGGCTGCGCAACTG
TTGGGAAGGGCGATCGGTGCGGGCCTCTTCGCTATTACGCCAGCTGGCGAAAGGGGGATGTGCTGCAAGG
CGATTAAGTTGGGTAACGCCAGGGTTTTCCCAGTCACGACGTTGTAAAACGACGGCGCAAGGAATGGTGC
ATGCAAGGAGATGGCGCCCAACAGTCCCCCGGCCACGGGGCCTGCCACCATACCCACGCCGAAACAAGCG
CTCATGAGCCCGAAGTGGCGAGCCCGATCTTCCCCATCGGTGATGTCGGCGATATAGGCGCCAGCAACCG
CACCTGTGGCGCCGGTGATGCCGGCCACGATGCGTCCGGCGTAGAGGCGATTAGTCCAATTTGTTAAAGA
CAGGATATCAGTGGTCCAGGCTCTAGTTTTGACTCAACAATATCACCAGCTGAAGCCTATAGAGTACGAG
CCATAGATA
