Features (pLannotate 1.2.2; 21 found; start..end, strand, type, name):
    579..920     +  misc_feature   MESV Ψ: packaging signal of murine embryonic stem cell virus
    987..1403    +  CDS            gag (truncated): truncated Moloney murine leukemia virus (MMLV) gag gene lacking the start codon
   1422..2102    +  CDS            mRuby: mRuby is a basic (constitutively fluorescent) red fluorescent protein published in 2009, derived from Entacmaea quadricolor. It has low acid sensitivity.
   2109..2684    +  CDS            Bax: BAX_MOUSE - Experimental evidence at protein level: Swiss-Prot protein existence level 1. Accelerates programmed cell death by binding to, and antagonizing the apoptosis repressor BCL2 or its adenovirus homolog E1B 19k protein. Under stress conditions, undergoes a conformation change that causes translocation to the mitochondrion membrane, leading to the release of cytochrome c that then triggers apoptosis. Promotes activation of CASP3, and thereby apoptosis. BAX deficiency leads to lymphoid hyperplasia and male sterility, because of the cessation of sperm production. From Mus musculus (Mouse)
   2819..3281    +  misc_feature   IRES: internal ribosome entry site (IRES) of the encephalomyocarditis virus (EMCV)
   3319..4339    +  CDS            HygR (fragment): aminoglycoside phosphotransferase from E. coli; aph(4)-Ia; confers resistance to hygromycin
   4357..4629    +  CDS            yokD (fragment): YOKD_BACSU - Experimental evidence at protein level: Swiss-Prot protein existence level 1. May contribute to antibiotic resistance. From Bacillus subtilis (strain 168).
   4674..5188    +  LTR            3' LTR: 3' long terminal repeat from murine embryonic stem cell virus
   5350..5366    -  protein_bind   lac operator: The lac repressor binds to the lac operator to inhibit transcription in E. coli. This inhibition can be relieved by adding lactose or isopropyl-β-D-thiogalactopyranoside (IPTG). lac repressor encoded by lacI
   5374..5404    -  promoter       lac promoter: promoter for the E. coli lac operon
   5419..5440    -  protein_bind   CAP binding site: CAP binding activates transcription in the presence of cAMP. E. coli catabolite activator protein
   5453..5545    -  CDS            lacI (fragment): lac repressor; lacI; The lac repressor binds to the lac operator to inhibit transcription in E. coli. This inhibition can be relieved by adding lactose or isopropyl-β-D-thiogalactopyranoside (IPTG).
   5728..6316    -  rep_origin     ori: high-copy-number ColE1/pMB1/pBR322/pUC origin of replication
   6487..7347    -  CDS            AmpR: β-lactamase; bla; confers resistance to ampicillin, carbenicillin, and related antibiotics
   7348..7452    -  promoter       AmpR promoter: bla
   7547..7582    +  CDS            rop (fragment): Rop protein, which maintains plasmids at low copy number; rop
   7684..7783    +  misc_feature   bom (fragment): basis of mobility region from pBR322
   7789..7938    -  CDS            lacZα (fragment): LacZα fragment of β-galactosidase; lacZ fragment
   7938..8139    -  CDS            TcR (fragment): tetracycline efflux protein; tet; confers resistance to tetracycline
   8140..8238    +  CDS            env (fragment): murine leukemia virus gPr80 envelope polyprotein precursor; env; proteolytically cleaved into gp70SU and p15TM subunits
   8241..515     +  LTR            5' LTR (across the origin): 5' long terminal repeat from murine embryonic stem cell virus
>Addgene plasmid #111628 | pMIH-mRuby2-BAX | addgene full sequence | sequence record 232197 | Addgene NGS Result
TGAAAGACCCCACCTGTAGGTTTGGCAAGCTAGCTTAAGTAACGCCATTTTGCAAGGCATGGAAAATACA
TAACTGAGAATAGAGAAGTTCAGATCAAGGTTAGGAACAGAGAGACAGCAGAATATGGGCCAAACAGGAT
ATCTGTGGTAAGCAGTTCCTGCCCCGGCTCAGGGCCAAGAACAGATGGTCCCCAGATGCGGTCCCGCCCT
CAGCAGTTTCTAGAGAACCATCAGATGTTTCCAGGGTGCCCCAAGGACCTGAAATGACCCTGTGCCTTAT
TTGAACTAACCAATCAGTTCGCTTCTCGCTTCTGTTCGCGCGCTTCTGCTCCCCGAGCTCAATAAAAGAG
CCCACAACCCCTCACTCGGCGCGCCAGTCCTCCGATAGACTGCGTCGCCCGGGTACCCGTATTCCCAATA
AAGCCTCTTGCTGTTTGCATCCGAATCGTGGACTCGCTGATCCTTGGGAGGGTCTCCTCAGATTGATTGA
CTGCCCACCTCGGGGGTCTTTCATTTGGAGGTTCCACCGAGATTTGGAGACCCCTGCCCAGGGACCACCG
ACCCCCCCGCCGGGAGGTAAGCTGGCCAGCGGTCGTTTCGTGTCTGTCTCTGTCTTTGTGCGTGTTTGTG
CCGGCATCTAATGTTTGCGCCTGCGTCTGTACTAGTTAGCTAACTAGCTCTGTATCTGGCGGACCCGTGG
TGGAACTGACGAGTTCTGAACACCCGGCCGCAACCCTGGGAGACGTCCCAGGGACTTTGGGGGCCGTTTT
TGTGGCCCGACCTGAGGAAGGGAGTCGATGTGGAATCCGACCCCGTCAGGATATGTGGTTCTGGTAGGAG
ACGAGAACCTAAAACAGTTCCCGCCTCCGTCTGAATTTTTGCTTTCGGTTTGGAACCGAAGCCGCGCGTC
TTGTCTGCTGCAGCGCTGCAGCATCGTTCTGTGTTGTCTCTGTCTGACTGTGTTTCTGTATTTGTCTGAA
AATTAGGGCCAGACTGTTACCACTCCCTTAAGTTTGACCTTAGGTCACTGGAAAGATGTCGAGCGGATCG
CTCACAACCAGTCGGTAGATGTCAAGAAGAGACGTTGGGTTACCTTCTGCTCTGCAGAATGGCCAACCTT
TAACGTCGGATGGCCGCGAGACGGCACCTTTAACCGAGACCTCATCACCCAGGTTAAGATCAAGGTCTTT
TCACCTGGCCCGCATGGACACCCAGACCAGGTCCCCTACATCGTGACCTGGGAAGCCTTGGCTTTTGACC
CCCCTCCCTGGGTCAAGCCCTTTGTACACCCTAAGCCTCCGCCTCCTCTTCCTCCATCCGCCCCGTCTCT
CCCCCTTGAACCTCCTCGTTCGACCCCGCCTCGATCCTCCCTTTATCCAGCCCTCACTCCTTCTCTAGGC
GCCGGAATTAGATCTGCCACCATGAACAGCCTGATCAAGGAAAATATGCGTATGAAGGTGGTCATGGAAG
GTTCGGTCAACGGCCACCAATTCAAATGCACAGGTGAAGGAGAAGGCAATCCGTACATGGGAACTCAAAC
CATGAGGATCAAAGTCATCGAGGGAGGACCCCTGCCATTTGCCTTTGACATTCTTGCCACGTCGTTCATG
TATGGCAGCCGTACTTTTATCAAGTACCCGAAAGGCATTCCTGATTTCTTTAAACAGTCCTTTCCTGAGG
GTTTTACTTGGGAAAGAGTTACGAGATACGAAGATGGTGGAGTCGTCACCGTCATGCAGGACACCAGCCT
TGAGGATGGCTGTCTCGTTTACCACGTCCAAGTCAGAGGGGTAAACTTTCCCTCCAATGGTCCCGTGATG
CAGAAGAAGACCAAGGGTTGGGAGCCTAATACAGAGATGATGTATCCAGCAGATGGTGGTCTGAGGGGAT
ACACTCATATGGCACTGAAAGTTGATGGTGGTGGCCATCTGTCTTGCTCTTTCGTAACAACTTACAGGTC
AAAAAAGACCGTCGGGAACATCAAGATGCCCGGTATCCATGCCGTTGATCACCGCCTGGAAAGGTTAGAG
GAAAGTGACAATGAAATGTTCGTAGTACAACGCGAACACGCAGTTGCCAAGTTCGCCGGGCTTGGTGGTG
GGACCGGTATGGACGGGTCCGGGGAGCAGCTTGGGAGCGGCGGGCCCACCAGCTCTGAACAGATCATGAA
GACAGGGGCCTTTTTGCTACAGGGTTTCATCCAGGATCGAGCAGGGAGGATGGCTGGGGAGACACCTGAG
CTGACCTTGGAGCAGCCGCCCCAGGATGCGTCCACCAAGAAGCTGAGCGAGTGTCTCCGGCGAATTGGAG
ATGAACTGGACAGCAATATGGAGCTGCAGAGGATGATTGCTGACGTGGACACGGACTCCCCCCGAGAGGT
CTTCTTCCGGGTGGCAGCTGACATGTTTGCTGATGGCAACTTCAACTGGGGCCGCGTGGTTGCCCTCTTC
TACTTTGCTAGCAAACTGGTGCTCAAGGCCCTGTGCACTAAAGTGCCCGAGCTGATCAGAACCATCATGG
GCTGGACACTGGACTTCCTCCGTGAGCGGCTGCTTGTCTGGATCCAAGACCAGGGTGGCTGGGAAGGCCT
CCTCTCCTACTTCGGGACCCCCACATGGCAGACAGTGACCATCTTTGTGGCTGGAGTCCTCACCGCCTCG
CTCACCATCTGGAAGAAGATGGGCTGACTCGAGGTTAACGAATTCCSCCCCTCTCCCTCCCCCCCCCCTA
ACGTTACTGGCCGAAGCCGCTTGGAATAAGGCCGGTGTGCGTTTGTCTATATGTTATTTTCCACCATATT
GCCGTCTTTTGGCAATGTGAGGGCCCGGAAACCTGGCCCTGTCTTCTTGACGAGCATTCCTAGGGGTCTT
TCCCCTCTCGCCAAAGGAATGCAAGGTCTGTTGAATGTCGTGAAGGAAGCAGTTCCTCTGGAAGCTTCTT
GAAGACAAACAACGTCTGTAGCGACCCTTTGCAGGCAGCGGAACCCCCCACCTGGCGACAGGTGCCTCTG
CGGCCAAAAGCCACGTGTATAAGATACACCTGCAAAGGCGGCACAACCCCAGTGCCACGTTGTGAGTTGG
ATAGTTGTGGAAAGAGTCAAATGGCTCTCCTCAAGCGTATTCAACAAGGGGCTGAAGGATGCCCAGAAGG
TACCCCATTGTATGGGATCTGATCTGGGGCCTCGGTGCACATGCTTTACATGTGTTTAGTCGAGGTTAAA
AAAACGTCTAGGCCCCCCGAACCACGGGGACGTGGTTTTCCTTTGAAAAACACGATGATAAGCTTGCCAC
AACCCGTACCAAAGATGGATAGATCCGGAAAGCCTGAACTCACCGCGACGTCTGTCGAGAAGTTTCTGAT
CGAAAAGTTCGACAGCGTCTCCGACCTGATGCAGCTCTCGGAGGGCGAAGAATCTCGTGCTTTCAGCTTC
GATGTAGGAGGGCGTGGATATGTCCTGCGGGTAAATAGCTGCGCCGATGGTTTCTACAAAGATCGTTATG
TTTATCGGCACTTTGCATCGGCCGCGCTCCCGATTCCGGAAGTGCTTGACATTGGGGAATTCAGCGAGAG
CCTGACCTATTGCATCTCCCGCCGTGCACAGGGTGTCACGTTGCAAGACCTGCCTGAAACCGAACTGCCC
GCTGTTCTGCAGCCGGTCGCGGAGGCCATGGATGCGATCGCTGCGGCCGATCTTAGCCAGACGAGCGGGT
TCGGCCCATTCGGACCGCAAGGAATCGGTCAATACACTACATGGCGTGATTTCATATGCGCGATTGCTGA
TCCCCATGTGTATCACTGGCAAACTGTGATGGACGACACCGTCAGTGCGTCCGTCGCGCAGGCTCTCGAT
GAGCTGATGCTTTGGGCCGAGGACTGCCCCGAAGTCCGGCACCTCGTGCACGCGGATTTCGGCTCCAACA
ATGTCCTGACGGACAATGGCCGCATAACAGCGGTCATTGACTGGAGCGAGGCGATGTTCGGGGATTCCCA
ATACGAGGTCGCCAACATCTTCTTCTGGAGGCCGTGGTTGGCTTGTATGGAGCAGCAGACGCGCTACTTC
GAGCGGAGGCATCCGGAGCTTGCAGGATCGCCGCGGCTCCGGGCGTATATGCTCCGCATTGGTCTTGACC
AACTCTATCAGAGCTTGGTTGACGGCAATTTCGATGATGCAGCTTGGGCGCAGGGTCGATGCGACGCAAT
CGTCCGATCCGGAGCCGGGACTGTCGGGCGTACACAAATCGCCCGCAGAAGCGCGGCCGTCTGGACCGAT
GGCTGTGTAGAAGTACTCGCCGATAGTGGAAACCGACGCCCCAGCACTCGTCCGAGGGCAAAGGAATAGA
GTAGATGCCGACCGAACAAGAGCTGATTTCGAGAACGCCTCAGCCAGCAACTCGCGCGAGCCTAGCAAGG
CAAATGCGAGAGAACGGCCTTACGCTTGGTGGCACAGTTCTCGTCCACAGTTCGCTAAGCTCGCTCGGCT
GGGTCGCGGGAGGGCCGGTCGCAGTGATTCAGGCCCTTCTGGATTGTGTTGGTCCCCAGGGCACGATTGT
CATGCCCACGCACTCGGGTGATCTGACTGATCCCGCAGATTGGAGATCGCCGCCCGTGCCTGCCGATTGG
GTGCAGATCCGATAAAATAAAAGATTTTATTTAGTCTCCAGAAAAAGGGGGGAATGAAAGACCCCACCTG
TAGGTTTGGCAAGCTAGCTTAAGTAACGCCATTTTGCAAGGCATGGAAAATACATAACTGAGAATAGAGA
AGTTCAGATCAAGGTTAGGAACAGAGAGACAGCAGAATATGGGCCAAACAGGATATCTGTGGTAAGCAGT
TCCTGCCCCGGCTCAGGGCCAAGAACAGATGGTCCCCAGATGCGGTCCCGCCCTCAGCAGTTTCTAGAGA
ACCATCAGATGTTTCCAGGGTGCCCCAAGGACCTGAAATGACCCTGTGCCTTATTTGAACTAACCAATCA
GTTCGCTTCTCGCTTCTGTTCGCGCGCTTCTGCTCCCCGAGCTCAATAAAAGAGCCCACAACCCCTCACT
CGGCGCGCCAGTCCTCCGATAGACTGCGTCGCCCGGGTACCCGTGTATCCAATAAACCCTCTTGCAGTTG
CATCCGACTTGTGGTCTCGCTGTTCCTTGGGAGGGTCTCCTCTGAGTGATTGACTACCCGTCAGCGGGGG
TCTTTCATGGGTAACAGTTTCTTGAAGTTGGAGAACAACATTCTGAGGGTAGGAGTCGAATATTAAGTAA
TCCTGACTCAATTAGCCACTGTTTTGAATCCACATACTCCAATACTCCTGAAATAGTTCATTATGGACAG
CGCAGAAAGAGCTGGGGAGAATTGTGAAATTGTTATCCGCTCACAATTCCACACAACATACGAGCCGGAA
GCATAAAGTGTAAAGCCTGGGGTGCCTAATGAGTGAGCTAACTCACATTAATTGCGTTGCGCTCACTGCC
CGCTTTCCAGTCGGGAAACCTGTCGTGCCAGCTGCATTAATGAATCGGCCAACGCGCGGGGAGAGGCGGT
TTGCGTATTGGGCGCTCTTCCGCTTCCTCGCTCACTGACTCGCTGCGCTCGGTCGTTCGGCTGCGGCGAG
CGGTATCAGCTCACTCAAAGGCGGTAATACGGTTATCCACAGAATCAGGGGATAACGCAGGAAAGAACAT
GTGAGCAAAAGGCCAGCAAAAGGCCAGGAACCGTAAAAAGGCCGCGTTGCTGGCGTTTTTCCATAGGCTC
CGCCCCCCTGACGAGCATCACAAAAATCGACGCTCAAGTCAGAGGTGGCGAAACCCGACAGGACTATAAA
GATACCAGGCGTTTCCCCCTGGAAGCTCCCTCGTGCGCTCTCCTGTTCCGACCCTGCCGCTTACCGGATA
CCTGTCCGCCTTTCTCCCTTCGGGAAGCGTGGCGCTTTCTCATAGCTCACGCTGTAGGTATCTCAGTTCG
GTGTAGGTCGTTCGCTCCAAGCTGGGCTGTGTGCACGAACCCCCCGTTCAGCCCGACCGCTGCGCCTTAT
CCGGTAACTATCGTCTTGAGTCCAACCCGGTAAGACACGACTTATCGCCACTGGCAGCAGCCACTGGTAA
CAGGATTAGCAGAGCGAGGTATGTAGGCGGTGCTACAGAGTTCTTGAAGTGGTGGCCTAACTACGGCTAC
ACTAGAAGAACAGTATTTGGTATCTGCGCTCTGCTGAAGCCAGTTACCTTCGGAAAAAGAGTTGGTAGCT
CTTGATCCGGCAAACAAACCACCGCTGGTAGCGGTGGTTTTTTTGTTTGCAAGCAGCAGATTACGCGCAG
AAAAAAAGGATCTCAAGAAGATCCTTTGATCTTTTCTACGGGGTCTGACGCTCAGTGGAACGAAAACTCA
CGTTAAGGGATTTTGGTCATGAGATTATCAAAAAGGATCTTCACCTAGATCCTTTTAAATTAAAAATGAA
GTTTTAAATCAATCTAAAGTATATATGAGTAAACTTGGTCTGACAGTTACCAATGCTTAATCAGTGAGGC
ACCTATCTCAGCGATCTGTCTATTTCGTTCATCCATAGTTGCCTGACTCCCCGTCGTGTAGATAACTACG
ATACGGGAGGGCTTACCATCTGGCCCCAGTGCTGCAATGATACCGCGAGACCCACGCTCACCGGCTCCAG
ATTTATCAGCAATAAACCAGCCAGCCGGAAGGGCCGAGCGCAGAAGTGGTCCTGCAACTTTATCCGCCTC
CATCCAGTCTATTAATTGTTGCCGGGAAGCTAGAGTAAGTAGTTCGCCAGTTAATAGTTTGCGCAACGTT
GTTGCCATTGCTACAGGCATCGTGGTGTCACGCTCGTCGTTTGGTATGGCTTCATTCAGCTCCGGTTCCC
AACGATCAAGGCGAGTTACATGATCCCCCATGTTGTGCAAAAAAGCGGTTAGCTCCTTCGGTCCTCCGAT
CGTTGTCAGAAGTAAGTTGGCCGCAGTGTTATCACTCATGGTTATGGCAGCACTGCATAATTCTCTTACT
GTCATGCCATCCGTAAGATGCTTTTCTGTGACTGGTGAGTACTCAACCAAGTCATTCTGAGAATAGTGTA
TGCGGCGACCGAGTTGCTCTTGCCCGGCGTCAATACGGGATAATACCGCGCCACATAGCAGAACTTTAAA
AGTGCTCATCATTGGAAAACGTTCTTCGGGGCGAAAACTCTCAAGGATCTTACCGCTGTTGAGATCCAGT
TCGATGTAACCCACTCGTGCACCCAACTGATCTTCAGCATCTTTTACTTTCACCAGCGTTTCTGGGTGAG
CAAAAACAGGAAGGCAAAATGCCGCAAAAAAGGGAATAAGGGCGACACGGAAATGTTGAATACTCATACT
CTTCCTTTTTCAATATTATTGAAGCATTTATCAGGGTTATTGTCTCATGAGCGGATACATATTTGAATGT
ATTTAGAAAAATAAACAAATAGGGGTTCCGCGCACATTTCCCCGAAAAGTGCCACCTGACGTCTAAGAAA
CCATTATTATCATGACATTAACCTATAAAAATAGGCGTATCACGAGGCCCTTTCGTCTCGCGCGTTTCGG
TGATGACGGTGAAAACCTCTGACACATGCAGCTCCCGGAGACGGTCACAGCTTGTCTGTAAGCGGATGCC
GGGAGCAGACAAGCCCGTCAGGGCGCGTCAGCGGGTGTTGGCGGGTGTCGGGGCTGGCTTAACTATGCGG
CATCAGAGCAGATTGTACTGAGAGTGCACCATATGCGGTGTGAAATACCGCACAGATGCGTAAGGAGAAA
ATACCGCATCAGGCGCCATTCGCCATTCAGGCTGCGCAACTGTTGGGAAGGGCGATCGGTGCGGGCCTCT
TCGCTATTACGCCAGCTGGCGAAAGGGGGATGTGCTGCAAGGCGATTAAGTTGGGTAACGCCAGGGTTTT
CCCAGTCACGACGTTGTAAAACGACGGCGCAAGGAATGGTGCATGCAAGGAGATGGCGCCCAACAGTCCC
CCGGCCACGGGGCCTGCCACCATACCCACGCCGAAACAAGCGCTCATGAGCCCGAAGTGGCGAGCCCGAT
CTTCCCCATCGGTGATGTCGGCGATATAGGCGCCAGCAACCGCACCTGTGGCGCCGGTGATGCCGGCCAC
GATGCGTCCGGCGTAGAGGCGATTAGTCCAATTTGTTAAAGACAGGATATCAGTGGTCCAGGCTCTAGTT
TTGACTCAACAATATCACCAGCTGAAGCCTATAGAGTACGAGCCATAGATA
